LOCUS       Exported 891 bp ds-DNA linear SYN 19-MAY-2021
DEFINITION  Bacterial expression for structure determination; may not be full
            ORF.
ACCESSION   .
VERSION     .
KEYWORDS    DNMT3B (3QKJ)
SOURCE      synthetic DNA construct
  ORGANISM  synthetic DNA construct
REFERENCE   1 (bases 1 to 891)
  TITLE
  JOURNAL   Unpublished
REFERENCE   2 (bases 1 to 891)
  AUTHORS   .
  TITLE     Direct Submission
  JOURNAL   Exported May 19, 2021 from SnapGene Server 1.1.58
            http://www.snapgene.com
FEATURES             Location/Qualifiers
     source          1..891
                     /organism="synthetic DNA construct"
                     /mol_type="other DNA"
     CDS             complement(15..32)
                     /codon_start=1
                     /product="6xHis affinity tag"
                     /label=6xHis
                     /translation="HHHHHH"
     CDS             complement(512..532)
                     /codon_start=1
                     /product="tobacco etch virus (TEV) protease recognition and
                     cleavage site"
                     /label=TEV site
                     /translation="ENLYFQG"
     CDS             complement(545..562)
                     /codon_start=1
                     /product="6xHis affinity tag"
                     /label=6xHis
                     /translation="HHHHHH"
     RBS             572..594
                     /note="efficient ribosome binding site from bacteriophage
                     T7 gene 10 (Olins and Rangwala, 1989)"
     protein_bind    609..633
                     /label=lac operator
                     /bound_moiety="lac repressor encoded by lacI"
                     /note="The lac repressor binds to the lac operator to
                     inhibit transcription in E. coli. This inhibition can be
                     relieved by adding lactose or
                     isopropyl-beta-D-thiogalactopyranoside (IPTG)."
     primer_bind     complement(633..652)
                     /label=T7
                     /note="T7 promoter, forward primer"
     promoter        complement(634..652)
                     /label=T7 promoter
                     /note="promoter for bacteriophage T7 RNA polymerase"
     primer_bind     complement(736..755)
                     /label=pBRrevBam
                     /note="pBR322 vectors, tet region, downstream of BamHI,
                     reverse primer"
ORIGIN
        1 gcagccggat ctcagtggtg gtggtggtgg tgctcgagtg cggccgcaag cttcgtcatc
       61 aaggctgggt gttattcggc ttcagcccct cgattccggt aggtttaaaa cccccgtgag
      121 cccactccag cataggcttc agctggtcct ccaggctgtc acccggacta gacgggaaag
      181 tcttacccgc acggacgcga gctttctcca gtgcgtggta catggcttta cgataagata
      241 ccagcttgtt aaacgtcgcc agattgaaat gctgcgagaa cagtcccaga gccaccagtt
      301 tgtctgcgga tacttctgag aatttcccgt caccaaacca ttggacccag cgcatgccac
      361 tcatggcctg acgcttagag gtagccttcc aagacaccac catggcgggc caccaggaga
      421 agcccttgat ctttccccac acgaggtccc ctattccaaa ctccttccca tcctgatact
      481 ctgaactgtc tccatctcca ctgtctgcct cgccctggaa atacaagttt tctctgccgc
      541 tgctgtgatg atgatgatga tgcatggtat atctccttct taaagttaaa caaaattatt
      601 tctagagggg aattgttatc cgctcacaat tcccctatag tgagtcgtat taatttcgcg
      661 ggatcgagat ctcgatcctc tacgccggac gcatcgtggc cggcatcacc ggcgccacag
      721 gtgcggttgc tggcgcctat atcgccgaca tcaccgatgg ggaagatcgg gctcgccact
      781 tcgggctcat gagcgcttgt ttcggcgtgg gtatggtggc aggccccgtg gccgggggac
      841 tgttgggcgc catctccttg catgcaccat tccttgcggc ggcggtgctc a
//
