>Addgene plasmid #32044 | DNMT3B (3QKJ) | depositor partial sequence | sequence record 38619 | insert
GAGGCAGACAGTGGAGATGGAGACAGTTCAGAGTATCAGGATGGGAAGGAGTTTGGAATAGGGGACCTCG
TGTGGGGAAAGATCAAGGGCTTCTCCTGGTGGCCCGCCATGGTGGTGTCTTGGAAGGCTACCTCTAAGCG
TCAGGCCATGAGTGGCATGCGCTGGGTCCAATGGTTTGGTGACGGGAAATTCTCAGAAGTATCCGCAGAC
AAACTGGTGGCTCTGGGACTGTTCTCGCAGCATTTCAATCTGGCGACGTTTAACAAGCTGGTATCTTATC
GTAAAGCCATGTACCACGCACTGGAGAAAGCTCGCGTCCGTGCGGGTAAGACTTTCCCGTCTAGTCCGGG
TGACAGCCTGGAGGACCAGCTGAAGCCTATGCTGGAGTGGGCTCACGGGGGTTTTAAACCTACCGGAATC
GAGGGGCTGAAGCCGAATAACACCCAGCCT
