>Addgene plasmid #32044 | DNMT3B (3QKJ) | addgene partial sequence | sequence record 42065 | T7 5'-TAATACGACTCACTATAGGG-3'
TCCTCTGAATATTTTGTTTACTTTAGAAGGAGATATACCATGCATCATCATCATCATCACAGCAGCGGCA
GAGAAAACTTGTATTTCCAGGGCGAGGCAGACAGTGGAGATGGAGACAGTTCAGAGTATCAGGATGGGAA
GGAGTTTGGAATAGGGGACCTCGTGTGGGGAAAGATCAAGGGCTTCTCCTGGTGGCCCGCCATGGTGGTG
TCTTGGAAGGCTACCTCTAAGCGTCAGGCCATGAGTGGCATGCGCTGGGTCCAATGGTTTGGTGACGGGA
AATTCTCAGAAGTATCCGCAGACAAACTGGTGGCTCTGGGACTGTTCTCGCAGCATTTCAATCTGGCGAC
GTTTAACAAGCTGGTATCTTATCGTAAAGCCATGTACCACGCACTGGAG
