[The description below was written by a language model from this plasmid's Addgene catalogue record and the feature table of its GenBank file.]
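Description:
DNMT3B (3QKJ) is a bacterial expression plasmid built on the pET28-MHL backbone from a structural genomics programme, carrying a fragment of human DNMT3B, the DNA (cytosine-5-)-methyltransferase 3 beta. The insert is about 450 bp and encodes only the PWWP domain (amino acids 293–442), not the full open reading frame. It was introduced by ligation-independent cloning. The plasmid is selected with kanamycin and is recorded as low copy. The origin of replication is not named in the record.

The available feature table covers only an 891 bp stretch around the expression cassette, read in reverse orientation, rather than the whole plasmid. Within it, a T7 promoter is followed by a lac operator, so transcription depends on T7 RNA polymerase and is held off by lac repressor until induced with IPTG or lactose. An efficient ribosome binding site from phage T7 gene 10 drives translation of an N-terminal 6xHis tag followed by a TEV protease recognition site. This allows affinity purification and then removal of the tag from the PWWP domain. The gap between the TEV site and the next annotated feature corresponds in size to the insert, although the insert itself is not annotated. A second 6xHis coding element lies downstream of the insert region. The catalogue lists only the N-terminal tag, so whether this downstream tag is translated in the product is not stated. The construct was made to produce recombinant PWWP domain for structure determination and is linked to the PDB entry 3QKJ.
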