Addgene plasmid #32044: DNMT3B (3QKJ)
Purpose: Bacterial expression for structure determination; may not be full ORF
Depositing lab: Cheryl Arrowsmith.
Backbone
  Vector backbone: pET28-MHL
  Backbone manufacturer: Structural Genomics Consortium (Addgene plasmid 26096)
  Backbone size w/o insert (bp): 7325
  Vector type: Bacterial Expression
Growth in bacteria
  Bacterial resistance: Kanamycin, 50 μg/mL
  Growth temperature: 37°C
  Growth strain: DH5alpha
  Copy number: Low Copy
Gene/Insert
  Gene/Insert name: DNMT3B (alt names: PDB: 3QKJ; DNA (cytosine-5-)-methyltransferase 3 beta, PWWP domain)
  Species: H. sapiens (human)
  Insert size (bp): 450
  Mutation: PWWP domain only (amino acids 293-442)
  Entrez Gene: DNMT3B (a.k.a. FSHD4, ICF, ICF1, M.HsaIIIB)
  Tag / fusion protein: His (with TEV cleavage) (N terminal on backbone)
  Cloning method: Ligation Independent Cloning
  Sequencing primers: 5′ T7; 3′ T7-term
Terms and licenses: Academic/Nonprofit Terms; Industry Terms: Not Available to Industry
Depositor comments: PDB: 3QKJ. http://www.thesgc.org/structures/3QKJ/
How to cite: DNMT3B (3QKJ) was a gift from Cheryl Arrowsmith (Addgene plasmid # 32044 ; http://n2t.net/addgene:32044 ; RRID:Addgene_32044)
